>Addgene plasmid #247168 | pIVT_hifiDn29-dCas9-P2A-GFP | addgene full sequence | sequence record 492677 | Addgene NGS Result
TTGAGATCCTTTTTTTCTGCGCGTAATCTGCTGCTTGCAAACAAAAAAACCACCGCTACCAGCGGTGGTT
TGTTTGCCGGATCAAGAGCTACCAACTCTTTTTCCGAAGGTAACTGGCTTCAGCAGAGCGCAGATACCAA
ATACTGTTCTTCTAGTGTAGCCGTAGTTAGGCCACCACTTCAAGAACTCTGTAGCACCGCCTACATACCT
CGCTCTGCTAATCCTGTTACCAGTGGCTGCTGCCAGTGGCGATAAGTCGTGTCTTACCGGGTTGGACTCA
AGACGATAGTTACCGGATAAGGCGCAGCGGTCGGGCTGAACGGGGGGTTCGTGCACACAGCCCAGCTTGG
AGCGAACGACCTACACCGAACTGAGATACCTACAGCGTGAGCTATGAGAAAGCGCCACGCTTCCCGAAGG
GAGAAAGGCGGACAGGTATCCGGTAAGCGGCAGGGTCGGAACAGGAGAGCGCACGAGGGAGCTTCCAGGG
GGAAACGCCTGGTATCTTTATAGTCCTGTCGGGTTTCGCCACCTCTGACTTGAGCGTCGATTTTTGTGAT
GCTCGTCAGGGGGGCGGAGCCTATGGAAAAACGCCAGCAACGCGGCCTTTTTACGGTTCCTGGCCTTTTG
CTGGCCTTTTGCTCACATGTTCTTTCCTGCGTTATCCCCTGATTCTGTGGATAACCGTATTACCGCCTTT
GAGTGAGCTGATACCGCTCGCCGCAGCCGAACGACCGAGCGCAGCGAGTCAGTGAGCGAGGAAGCGGAAG
AGCGCCCAATACGCAAACCGCCTCTCCCCGCGCGTTGGCCGATTCATTAATGCAGCTGGCACGACAGGTT
TCCCGACTGGAAAGCGGGCAGTGAGCGCAACGCAATTAATGTGAGTTAGCTCACTCATTAGGCACCCTAG
GCTTTACACTTTATGCTTCCGGCTCGTATGTTGTGTGGAATTGTGAGCGGATAACAATTTCACACAGGAA
ACAGCTATGACCATGATTACGCCAAGCTCTAGCTAGAGGTCGACGGTATCGAGCCCCAGCTGGTTCTTTC
CGCCTCAGAAGGAAGACGAATTCGAAGACTTTTTTTTTTTTTTTTTTTTTTTTTTTTTTTTTTTTTTTTT
TTTTTTTTTTTYYYKKTTTTTTTTWWAWWWYMWWKKKKWAWRGRKRWWKKKKKKWWWWWTTTTTTTTTTT
TTTTTTTTTTTTTTTTTTTTTTTTTTTTTTTTTTCTTCCTACTCAGGCTTTATTCAAAGACCAAGAGGTA
CAGGTGCAAGGGAGAGAAGAAGGGCATGGCCAGAAGGCAAGCCCCGCAGAAGGCAGCTTACTTGTACAGC
TCGTCCATGCCGAGAGTGATCCCGGCGGCGGTCACGAACTCCAGCAGGACCATGTGATCGCGCTTCTCGT
TGGGGTCTTTGCTCAGGGCGGACTGGGTGCTCAGGTAGTGGTTGTCGGGCAGCAGCACGGGGCCGTCGCC
GATGGGGGTGTTCTGCTGGTAGTGGTCGGCGAGCTGCACGCTGCCGTCCTCGATGTTGTGGCGGATCTTG
AAGTTCACCTTGATGCCGTTCTTCTGCTTGTCGGCCATGATATAGACGTTGTGGCTGTTGTAGTTGTACT
CCAGCTTGTGCCCCAGGATGTTGCCGTCCTCCTTGAAGTCGATGCCCTTCAGCTCGATGCGGTTCACCAG
GGTGTCGCCCTCGAACTTCACCTCGGCGCGGGTCTTGTAGTTGCCGTCGTCCTTGAAGAAGATGGTGCGC
TCCTGGACGTAGCCTTCGGGCATGGCGGACTTGAAGAAGTCGTGCTGCTTCATGTGGTCGGGGTAGCGGC
TGAAGCACTGCACGCCGTAGGTCAGGGTGGTCACGAGGGTGGGCCAGGGCACGGGCAGCTTGCCGGTGGT
GCAGATGAACTTCAGGGTCAGCTTGCCGTAGGTGGCATCGCCCTCGCCCTCGCCGGACACGCTGAACTTG
TGGCCGTTTACGTCGCCGTCCAGCTCGACCAGGATGGGCACCACCCCGGTGAACAGCTCCTCGCCCTTGC
TCACTGGGCCAGGATTCTCCTCGACGTCACCGCATGTTAGCAGACTTCCTCTGCCCTCTCCACTGCCGCT
AGCCACCTTCCTCTTTTTCTTAGGTCCGTCGCCTCCCAGCTGAGACAGGTCGATCCGTGTCTCGTACAGG
CCGGTGATGCTCTGGTGGATCAGGGTGGCGTCCAGCACCTCTTTGGTGCTGGTGTACCTCTTCCGGTCGA
TGGTGGTGTCAAAGTACTTGAAGGCGGCAGGGGCTCCCAGATTGGTCAGGGTAAACAGGTGGATGATATT
CTCGGCCTGCTCTCTGATGGGCTTATCCCGGTGCTTGTTGTAGGCGGACAGCACTTTGTCCAGATTAGCG
TCGGCCAGGATCACTCTCTTGGAGAACTCGCTGATCTGCTCGATGATCTCGTCCAGGTAGTGCTTGTGCT
GTTCCACAAACAGCTGTTTCTGCTCATTATCCTCGGGGGAGCCCTTCAGCTTCTCATAGTGGCTGGCCAG
GTACAGGAAGTTCACATATTTGGAGGGCAGGGCCAGTTCGTTTCCCTTCTGCAGTTCGCCGGCAGAGGCC
AGCATTCTCTTCCGGCCGTTTTCCAGCTCGAACAGGGAGTACTTAGGCAGCTTGATGATCAGGTCCTTTT
TCACTTCTTTGTAGCCCTTGGCTTCCAGAAAGTCGATGGGATTCTTCTCGAAGCTGCTTCTTTCCATGAT
GGTGATCCCCAGCAGCTCTTTCACACTCTTCAGTTTCTTGGACTTGCCCTTTTCCACTTTGGCCACCACC
AGCACAGAATAGGCCACGGTGGGGCTGTCGAAGCCGCCGTACTTCTTAGGGTCCCAGTCCTTCTTTCTGG
CGATCAGCTTATCGCTGTTCCTCTTGGGCAGGATAGACTCTTTGCTGAAGCCGCCTGTCTGCACCTCGGT
CTTTTTCACGATATTCACTTGGGGCATGCTCAGCACTTTCCGCACGGTGGCAAAATCCCGGCCCTTATCC
CACACGATCTCCCCGGTTTCGCCGTTTGTCTCGATCAGAGGCCGCTTCCGGATCTCGCCGTTGGCCAGGG
TAATCTCGGTCTTGAAAAAGTTCATGATGTTGCTGTAGAAGAAGTACTTGGCGGTAGCCTTGCCGATTTC
CTGCTCGCTCTTGGCGATCATCTTCCGCACGTCGTACACCTTGTAGTCGCCGTACACGAACTCGCTTTCC
AGCTTAGGGTACTTTTTGATCAGGGCGGTTCCCACGACGGCGTTCAGGTAGGCGTCGTGGGCGTGGTGGT
AGTTGTTGATCTCGCGCACTTTGTAAAACTGGAAATCCTTCCGGAAATCGGACACCAGCTTGGACTTCAG
GGTGATCACTTTCACTTCCCGGATCAGCTTGTCATTCTCGTCGTACTTAGTGTTCATCCGGGAGTCCAGG
ATCTGTGCCACGTGCTTTGTGATCTGCCGGGTTTCCACCAGCTGTCTCTTGATGAAGCCGGCCTTATCCA
GTTCGCTCAGGCCGCCTCTCTCGGCCTTGGTCAGATTGTCGAACTTTCTCTGGGTAATCAGCTTGGCGTT
CAGCAGCTGCCGCCAGTAGTTCTTCATCTTCTTCACGACCTCTTCGGAGGGCACGTTGTCGCTCTTGCCC
CGGTTCTTGTCGCTTCTGGTCAGCACCTTGTTGTCGATGGAGTCGTCCTTCAGAAAGCTCTGAGGCACGA
TAGCGTCCACATCGTAGTCGGACAGCCGGTTGATGTCCAGTTCCTGGTCCACGTACATATCCCGCCCATT
CTGCAGGTAGTACAGGTACAGCTTCTCGTTCTGCAGCTGGGTGTTTTCCACGGGGTGTTCTTTCAGGATC
TGGCTGCCCAGCTCTTTGATGCCCTCTTCGATCCGCTTCATTCTCTCGCGGCTGTTCTTCTGTCCCTTCT
GGGTGGTCTGGTTCTCTCTGGCCATTTCGATCACGATGTTCTCGGGCTTGTGCCGGCCCATCACTTTCAC
GAGCTCGTCCACCACCTTCACTGTCTGCAGGATGCCCTTCTTAATGGCGGGGCTGCCGGCCAGATTGGCA
ATGTGCTCGTGCAGGCTATCGCCCTGGCCGGACACCTGGGCTTTCTGGATGTCCTCTTTAAAGGTCAGGC
TGTCGTCGTGGATCAGCTGCATGAAGTTTCTGTTGGCGAAGCCGTCGGACTTCAGGAAATCCAGGATTGT
CTTGCCGGACTGCTTGTCCCGGATGCCGTTGATCAGCTTCCGGCTCAGCCTGCCCCAGCCGGTGTATCTC
CGCCGCTTCAGCTGCTTCATCACTTTGTCGTCGAACAGGTGGGCATAGGTTTTCAGCCGTTCCTCGATCA
TCTCTCTGTCCTCAAACAGTGTCAGGGTCAGCACGATATCTTCCAGAATGTCCTCGTTTTCCTCATTGTC
CAGGAAGTCCTTGTCCTTGATAATTTTCAGCAGATCGTGGTATGTGCCCAGGGAGGCGTTGAACCGATCT
TCCACGCCGGAGATTTCCACGGAGTCGAAGCACTCGATTTTCTTGAAGTAGTCCTCTTTCAGCTGCTTCA
CGGTCACTTTCCGGTTGGTCTTGAACAGCAGGTCCACGATGGCCTTTTTCTGCTCGCCGCTCAGGAAGGC
GGGCTTTCTCATTCCCTCGGTCACGTATTTCACTTTGGTCAGCTCGTTATACACGGTGAAGTACTCGTAC
AGCAGGCTGTGCTTGGGCAGCACCTTCTCGTTGGGCAGGTTCTTATCGAAGTTGGTCATCCGCTCGATGA
AGCTCTGGGCGGAAGCGCCCTTGTCCACCACTTCCTCGAAGTTCCAGGGGGTGATGGTTTCCTCGCTCTT
TCTGGTCATCCAGGCGAATCTGCTGTTTCCCCTGGCCAGAGGGCCCACGTAGTAGGGGATGCGGAAGGTC
AGGATCTTCTCGATCTTTTCCCGGTTGTCCTTCAGGAATGGGTAAAAATCTTCCTGCCGCCGCAGAATGG
CGTGCAGCTCTCCCAGGTGGATCTGGTGGGGGATGCTGCCGTTGTCGAAGGTCCGCTGCTTCCGCAGCAG
GTCCTCTCTGTTCAGCTTCACGAGCAGTTCCTCGGTGCCGTCCATCTTTTCCAGGATGGGCTTGATGAAC
TTGTAGAACTCTTCCTGGCTGGCTCCGCCGTCAATGTAGCCGGCGTAGCCGTTCTTGCTCTGGTCGAAGA
AAATCTCTTTGTACTTCTCAGGCAGCTGCTGCCGCACGAGAGCTTTCAGCAGGGTCAGGTCCTGGTGGTG
CTCGTCGTATCTCTTGATCATAGAGGCGCTCAGGGGGGCCTTGGTGATCTCGGTGTTCACTCTCAGGATG
TCGCTCAGCAGGATGGCGTCGGACAGGTTCTTGGCGGCCAGAAACAGGTCGGCGTACTGGTCGCCGATCT
GGGCCAGCAGGTTGTCCAGGTCGTCGTCGTAGGTGTCCTTGCTCAGCTGCAGTTTGGCATCCTCGGCCAG
GTCGAAGTTGCTCTTGAAGTTGGGGGTCAGGCCCAGGCTCAGGGCAATCAGGTTGCCGAACAGGCCATTC
TTCTTCTCGCCGGGCAGCTGGGCGATCAGATTTTCCAGCCGTCTGCTCTTGCTCAGTCTGGCAGACAGGA
TGGCCTTGGCGTCCACGCCGCTGGCGTTGATGGGGTTTTCCTCGAACAGCTGGTTGTAGGTCTGCACCAG
CTGGATGAACAGCTTGTCCACGTCGCTGTTGTCGGGGTTCAGGTCGCCCTCGATCAGGAAGTGGCCCCGG
AACTTGATCATGTGGGCCAGGGCCAGATAGATCAGCCGCAGGTCGGCCTTGTCGGTGCTGTCCACCAGTT
TCTTTCTCAGGTGGTAGATGGTGGGGTACTTCTCGTGGTAGGCCACCTCGTCCACGATGTTGCCGAAGAT
GGGGTGCCGCTCGTGCTTCTTATCCTCTTCCACCAGGAAGGACTCTTCCAGTCTGTGGAAGAAGCTGTCG
TCCACCTTGGCCATCTCGTTGCTGAAGATCTCTTGCAGATAGCAGATCCGGTTCTTCCGTCTGGTGTATC
TTCTTCTGGCGGTTCTCTTCAGCCGGGTGGCCTCGGCTGTTTCGCCGCTGTCGAACAGCAGGGCTCCGAT
CAGGTTCTTCTTGATGCTGTGCCGGTCGGTGTTGCCCAGCACCTTGAATTTCTTGCTGGGCACCTTGTAC
TCGTCGGTGATCACGGCCCAGCCCACAGAGTTGGTGCCGATGGCCAGGCCGATGCTGTACTTCTTGTCGC
TGGCCTCCACCTTTCTCTTCTTCTTGGGGCTGCTGCTGCCGCCGCTGCTGCCGCCACTTGATTCCGGTGT
CGCTGATTCAGATGTACCCGGAGTCTCACTCCCACTGCTTTCTGGCGTGGCGCTTTCACTGGTACCGGGT
GTCTCGCTACCAGACACCTTCCTCTTTTTCTTAGGTCCGCTGTTGATCTGAGGCAGCTTAGGATAAAGCA
CCAAGGTGAAGTCATCGTTTCTCTGGTGCTTTTCTTTTCTGTAAACAGCGTAGTCCAGCACGCTCTTCAG
CAGGTTGTTCTTCTTGGCAGGGTCCTGGGTCTTGTAGTACAGTTCAAGCACGTTCTCGACTGTGGGGATG
ATATCCTTCTTCACTTTGTTCCGCTGCACCTCCTCGGCCAGAGCCTTCTCGGCGTCGTGGATGGCCTTCT
TGGTATCATCGATGCGTTCAGCCAGGATGTTGCTTCTTTCCAGGAATGTATCGATGCTGTACACGCCCTT
CTCCAGCAGATTGTGCAGGTTGTCCTTCTGCTTGTACAGGTCATTCAGTTCCTTCTCCAGCCGGTGGGGG
GCTTTCTGTCTCAGGTCCACGCTGTCGTCGTTCACCTTGGGTCTCTGATGTTTGAACCAATCGGCCTTGT
ACTGTGCCAGCAGCTGGTGCAGGCCTTGGATAATTTTGCTTTCCACGTACTCGAATCTGCTAGACTTGTT
GGTACAGTATCTTTTGTAGCAGATCAGGTGGGGGTGGCGCTTGTGGGTGTAAGGTCTATACACCATGCTG
CTACCACAAATCCCGCACTTGACCAGTCCGGCCAGGGGGTTAGTGATGCCGTTCTGCTTCTGATAGGGCA
CGTGGTACTTCCGCTCCAGGATCTCTTGGGCCTTCAGGTAGGTTTCCATGGACACCAGAGGTTCGTGCTT
GCCCTCCACGTCGATCCATTGTTCCTTGGGCCGCATCCGGACATCCTTTTTTTTGCCTGGTGTGATAGAT
TTTTTTTCCTCCCGCTTCCGCCACTGGATTCTGCCGGCGTACACGGCATTCTTCAACTTAGACAACACGG
TGGAGACCTTCCAGGGGATGCCTGTAGGGCTCTTGCAGAACTTGTTCAGCTCGTTGGCGATCTTGCTGGC
GCCCATCCGCACGTTAGGATCGTCGTGGGTGTACCAGTCAAAGATCATCTTCACGATAGGGGCCTGCTCA
GGGTGAGGAATCAGGTACCGCTCCTTGTTGTTTTTCTCGATGATGTAGCCGTAAGGTGGTCTTGGAGCGA
TGTAATTTCCCTCCTCAACTGTGGCCACTCTGCCCCGCTGCAGTCTTCTGGTGATAAACTTGAATTCCCG
CCTGGCCATGAAGGCGCCAAACTCGGCGTATTCCTCGTCGAACTCGTTGTTCAGGTCGTATGTTTTCAGA
GGGGTGATGATCTTGGTGTTGCTATTCTTGAAGGCCTCCAGCACAATGCCCTGCTCCTTGGTATTGCCTC
TGCCCAGTCTGTCGATGTCCATGCACAGCACAGCGTCGTACAGTCCCTCTTCCACCCCCTTCAGTGTCTC
CAGCATCTCAGGTCTGTGGATCAGAGACTCGCCGCTGATGCCCACTTCCTCTCTGATCTTCACGATGTTC
AGATTTCTTTCTTTGGCCAGCTTCAGCAGGATGTTTCTATGTTTAGCCAGGGTTTCGCCCTCGCCCCTGG
CCTCAGCTTCCAGATCGGCTCTGGACTTTCTAAGGTGTATGAGCACCCGTTCCATTCTTATATTTCTTCT
TACTCTTCTTTTCTCTCTTATTTCCTTATAGTGTGTCGTATTAGCGGCCGCGGATCTCTAGCGGATCTGA
CGGTTCACTAAACCAACGCGTATATCTGGCCCGTACATCGCGAAGCAGCGCAAAACGCCTAACCCTAAGC
AGATTCTTCATGCAATTGTCGGTCAAGCCTTGCCTTGTTGTAGCTTAAATTTTGCTCGCGCACTACTCAG
CGACCTCCAACACACAAGCAGGGAGCAGATACTGGCTTAACTATGCGGCATCAGAGCAGATTGTACTGAG
AGTCGACCCTAGGGGATCGGGAGATCGATCTCCCGATCCGTCGACGTCAGGTGGCACTTTTCGGGGAAAT
GTGCGCGGAACCCCTATTTGTTTATTTTTCTAAATACATTCAAATATGTATCCGCTCATGAGACAATAAC
CCTGATAAATGCTTCAATAATATTGAAAAAGGAAGAGTATGAGTATTCAACATTTCCGTGTCGCCCTTAT
TCCCTTTTTTGCGGCATTTTGCCTTCCTGTTTTTGCTCACCCAGAAACGCTGGTGAAAGTAAAAGATGCT
GAAGATCAGTTGGGTGCACGAGTGGGTTACATCGAACTGGATCTCAACAGCGGTAAGATCCTTGAGAGTT
TTCGCCCCGAAGAACGTTTTCCAATGATGAGCACTTTTAAAGTTCTGCTATGTGGCGCGGTATTATCCCG
TATTGACGCCGGGCAAGAGCAACTCGGTCGCCGCATACACTATTCTCAGAATGACTTGGTTGAGTACTCA
CCAGTCACAGAAAAGCATCTTACGGATGGCATGACAGTAAGAGAATTATGCAGTGCTGCCATAACCATGA
GTGATAACACTGCGGCCAACTTACTTCTGACAACGATCGGAGGACCGAAGGAGCTAACCGCTTTTTTGCA
CAACATGGGGGATCATGTAACTCGCCTTGATCGTTGGGAACCGGAGCTGAATGAAGCCATACCAAACGAC
GAGCGTGACACCACGATGCCTGTAGCAATGGCAACAACGTTGCGCAAACTATTAACTGGCGAACTACTTA
CTCTAGCTTCCCGGCAACAATTAATAGACTGGATGGAGGCGGATAAAGTTGCAGGACCACTTCTGCGCTC
GGCCCTTCCGGCTGGCTGGTTTATTGCTGATAAATCTGGAGCCGGTGAGCGTGGGTCTCGCGGTATCATT
GCAGCACTGGGGCCAGATGGTAAGCCCTCCCGTATCGTAGTTATCTACACGACGGGGAGTCAGGCAACTA
TGGATGAACGAAATAGACAGATCGCTGAGATAGGTGCCTCACTGATTAAGCATTGGTAACTGTCAGACCA
AGTTTACTCATATATACTTTAGATTGATTTAAAACTTCATTTTTAATTTAAAAGGATCTAGGTGAAGATC
CTTTTTGATAATCTCATGACCAAAATCCCTTAACGTGAGTTTTCGTTCCACTGAGCGTCAGACCCCGTAG
AAAAGATCAAAGGATCTTC
Features (pLannotate 1.2.2; 13 found; start..end, strand, type, name):
      1..589     +  rep_origin     ori: high-copy-number ColE1/pMB1/pBR322/pUC origin of replication
    772..864     +  CDS            lacI (fragment): lac repressor; lacI; The lac repressor binds to the lac operator to inhibit transcription in E. coli. This inhibition can be relieved by adding lactose or isopropyl-β-D-thiogalactopyranoside (IPTG).
    877..898     +  protein_bind   CAP binding site: CAP binding activates transcription in the presence of cAMP. E. coli catabolite activator protein
    913..943     +  promoter       lac promoter: promoter for the E. coli lac operon
    951..967     +  protein_bind   lac operator: The lac repressor binds to the lac operator to inhibit transcription in E. coli. This inhibition can be relieved by adding lactose or isopropyl-β-D-thiogalactopyranoside (IPTG). lac repressor encoded by lacI
   1016..1032    -  misc_feature   MCS (fragment): pBluescript multiple cloning site
   1037..1058    -  promoter       SV40 promoter (fragment): SV40 enhancer and early promoter
   1318..2034    -  CDS            EGFP: the original enhanced GFP (Yang et al., 1996) mammalian codon-optimized
   2128..6228    -  CDS            Cas9: Cas9 (Csn1) endonuclease from the Streptococcus pyogenes Type II CRISPR/Cas system generates RNA-guided double strand breaks in DNA
   8044..8063    -  promoter       tight TRE promoter (fragment): Tet-responsive promoter PTight, consisting of seven tet operator sequences followed by the minimal CMV promoter
   8219..8263    +  misc_feature   bom (fragment): basis of mobility region from pBR322
   8334..8438    +  promoter       AmpR promoter: bla
   8439..9299    +  CDS            AmpR: β-lactamase; bla; confers resistance to ampicillin, carbenicillin, and related antibiotics
