[The description below was written by a language model from this plasmid's Addgene catalogue record and pLannotate feature annotations shown in this document.]
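Description:
pIVT_hifiDn29-dCas9-P2A-GFP is an in vitro transcription template plasmid built on the pJY364 backbone and used to produce mRNA encoding an engineered recombinase fusion. It is maintained in E. coli as a high-copy plasmid through a ColE1/pUC-type origin and selected with ampicillin via the AmpR (β-lactamase) cassette. The annotated lac promoter, lac operator, CAP site and lacI fragment are cloning-vector remnants rather than functional parts of the payload.

The synthetic insert, assembled by Gibson cloning, lies on the reverse strand and is driven by what the record calls a mutated T7 promoter, which the automated annotation did not detect. It encodes hifiDn29, a variant of the Dn29 recombinase carrying twelve listed amino-acid substitutions, fused to dCas9 and followed by a P2A peptide and EGFP, with an SV40 NLS recorded as a C-terminal tag. The feature table labels a Cas9 coding sequence of about 4.1 kb and EGFP downstream of it. The roughly 1.8 kb unannotated stretch upstream of Cas9 is where the recombinase portion would be expected. The annotation tool calls the nuclease simply Cas9, and the catalytically dead status comes from the construct name. P2A causes ribosomal skipping, so GFP is released as a separate protein that reports expression of the fusion from the same transcript. The short SV40 promoter and tight TRE promoter fragments are probably incidental sequence matches.

The associated publication concerns site-specific DNA insertion into the human genome with engineered recombinases. This suggests the plasmid is used to make mRNA for delivering the recombinase-dCas9 fusion into human cells, with GFP marking the cells that express it. The depositor notes that discrepancies between the deposited and resequenced records have no functional consequence.
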