Addgene plasmid #247168: pIVT_hifiDn29-dCas9-P2A-GFP
Depositing lab: Patrick Hsu. Publication: Site-specific DNA insertion into the human genome with engineered recombinases. Fanton A, Bartie LJ, Martins JQ, Tran VQ, Goudy L, Kernick C, Durrant MG, Wei J, Armour-Garb Z, Pawluk A, Konermann S, Marson A, Gilbert LA, Roth TL, Hsu PD. Nat Biotechnol. 2025 Nov 6. doi: 10.1038/s41587-025-02895-3. PubMed 41199024.
Backbone
  Vector backbone: pJY364
  Vector type: In Vitro Transcription
Growth in bacteria
  Bacterial resistance: Ampicillin, 100 μg/mL
  Growth temperature: 37°C
  Growth strain: DH5alpha
  Copy number: High Copy
Gene/Insert
  Gene/Insert name: hifiDn29-dCas9-P2A-GFP
  Species: Synthetic
  Mutation: M6I/E70G/A224P/G227V/Q332K/N341K/L393P/D503N/I98V/I233K/I303K/K248R
  Promoter: mutated T7
  Tag / fusion protein: SV40 NLS (C terminal on insert)
  Cloning method: Gibson Cloning
Terms and licenses: Academic/Nonprofit Terms; Industry Terms: Not Available to Industry
Depositor comments: Please visit https://doi.org/10.1101/2024.11.01.621560 for bioRxiv preprint. The depositor confirms that discrepancies between the depositor's sequence and Addgene's sequences have no functional consequences.
How to cite: pIVT_hifiDn29-dCas9-P2A-GFP was a gift from Patrick Hsu (Addgene plasmid # 247168 ; http://n2t.net/addgene:247168 ; RRID:Addgene_247168)
